Addgene plasmid #162698: pFE-Selo-FI-prk
Purpose: Expresses S. elongatus Form IB rubisco and S. elongatus Prk
Depositing lab: David Savage. Depositing organization: University of California, Berkeley. Publication: Functional reconstitution of a bacterial CO2 concentrating mechanism in E. coli. Flamholz AI, Dugan E, Blikstad C, Gleizer S, Ben-Nissan R, Amram S, Antonovsky N, Ravishankar S, Noor E, Bar-Even A, Milo R, Savage D. Elife. 2020 Oct 21;9. pii: 59882. doi: 10.7554/eLife.59882. PubMed 33084575.
Backbone
  Vector backbone: pFE21 (derived from pZE21 expressing under PLtet0-1 and constitutive tetR)
  Backbone size w/o insert (bp): 3127
  Total vector size (bp): 6043
  Vector type: Bacterial Expression
Growth in bacteria
  Bacterial resistance: Kanamycin, 50 μg/mL
  Growth temperature: 37°C
  Growth strain: DH5alpha
  Copy number: High Copy
Gene/Insert
  Gene/Insert name: S. elongatus Form IB rubisco and S. elongatus Prk
  Species: S. elongatus
  Insert size (bp): 2916
  Promoter: PLtet0-1 promoter
  Tag / fusion protein: N terminal 6x His tag on PRK (N terminal on insert)
  Cloning method: Gibson Cloning
  Sequencing primers: 5′ gaaagccatccagtttactttgca; 3′ GCGTTCACCGACAAACAACA
Terms and licenses: Academic/Nonprofit Terms; Industry Terms: Not Available to Industry
Depositor comments: Plasmid expresses the large/small subunits of S. elongatus Form IB rubisco and S. elongatus Prk
How to cite: pFE-Selo-FI-prk was a gift from David Savage (Addgene plasmid # 162698 ; http://n2t.net/addgene:162698 ; RRID:Addgene_162698)
