[The description below was written by a language model from this plasmid's Addgene catalogue record and pLannotate feature annotations shown in this document.]
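Description:
pFE-Selo-FI-prk is a 6,043 bp bacterial expression plasmid built on pFE21, a derivative of pZE21 that combines the PLtetO-1 promoter with a constitutively expressed tetR gene. It replicates in E. coli from a high-copy ColE1/pUC-type origin and is selected with kanamycin through the neo (nptII) aminoglycoside phosphotransferase gene, which is followed by a lambda t0 terminator. A short Tn5 transposase fragment next to the marker and small AmpR coding and promoter fragments elsewhere in the backbone appear to be non-functional cloning remnants.

The roughly 2.9 kb insert, assembled by Gibson cloning, is arranged as a single operon downstream of PLtetO-1. It contains cbbL (rbcL) and cbbS (rbcS), encoding the large and small subunits of Synechococcus elongatus PCC 7942 Form IB rubisco, followed by a third open reading frame and the rrnB T1 terminator. The automated annotation labels that third ORF as a fragment matching Arabidopsis phosphoribulokinase. This is most likely a homology-based call, since the catalogue record identifies the gene as S. elongatus prk carrying an N-terminal 6x His tag. TetR is encoded on the opposite strand and is driven by a bla (AmpR) promoter. It binds the tet operators in PLtetO-1 to hold the operon off until a tetracycline-class inducer relieves the repression.

Phosphoribulokinase produces ribulose 1,5-bisphosphate, the substrate that rubisco carboxylates, so the two enzymes together supply the core carbon-fixing steps of the Calvin cycle that E. coli lacks. The plasmid was deposited with work on functionally reconstituting a bacterial CO2-concentrating mechanism in E. coli.
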