Features (pLannotate 1.2.2; 14 found; start..end, strand, type, name):
    162..750     -  rep_origin     ori: high-copy-number ColE1/pMB1/pBR322/pUC origin of replication
    838..932     -  terminator     lambda t0 terminator: transcription terminator from phage lambda
    966..1757    -  CDS            neo: KKA2_KLEPN - Also known as kan, nptII. Experimental evidence at protein level: Swiss-Prot protein existence level 1. Resistance to kanamycin, neomycin, paromomycin, ribostamycin, butirosin and gentamicin B. From Klebsiella pneumoniae.
   1789..1908    -  CDS            tnpA (fragment): TN5P_ECOLX - Also known as tnp. Experimental evidence at protein level: Swiss-Prot protein existence level 1. Mediates transposition of transposon Tn5 by a 'cut and paste' mechanism. First, the monomeric transposase binds the 19 bp inverted DNA repeats flanking the transposon. Then, dimerization of the DNA- bound transposase creates a synaptic DNA complex. After nicking of the first DNA strand, excision of the transposon proceeds through a series of intermediates. The transposase then mediates the insertion of the transposon at a new site by strand transfer. The activity of the wild- type tran
   1975..2048    +  promoter       PLtetO-1 promoter: modified phage lambda PL promoter with tet operator sites (Lutz and Bujard, 1997)
   2076..3491    +  CDS            cbbL: RBL_SYNE7 - Also known as rbcL From Synechococcus elongatus (strain PCC 7942 / FACHB-805) (Anacystis nidulans R2).
   3585..3917    +  CDS            cbbS (sequence withheld): RBS_SYNE7 - Also known as rbcS From Synechococcus elongatus (strain PCC 7942 / FACHB-805) (Anacystis nidulans R2).
   4011..4970    +  CDS            KPPR_ARATH (fragment): Experimental evidence at protein level: Swiss-Prot protein existence level 1. From Arabidopsis thaliana (Mouse-ear cress).
   4995..5018    -  misc_feature   MCS (fragment): pBluescript multiple cloning site
   5042..5128    +  terminator     rrnB T1 terminator: Escherichia coli rrnB; transcription terminator T1 from the E. coli rrnB gene
   5177..5216    -  CDS            AmpR (fragment): β-lactamase; bla; confers resistance to ampicillin, carbenicillin, and related antibiotics
   5217..5259    -  promoter       AmpR promoter (fragment): bla
   5301..5924    -  CDS            TetR: tetracycline repressor TetR; tetR from transposon Tn10; TetR binds to the tetracycline operator tetO to inhibit transcription. This inhibition can be relieved by adding tetracycline or doxycycline.
   5925..6029    -  promoter       AmpR promoter: bla
>Addgene plasmid #162698 | pFE-Selo-FI-prk | addgene full sequence | sequence record 324164 | Addgene NGS Result
TCGCGCTAGACCTAGGGCGTTCGGCTGCGGCGAGCGGTATCAGCTCACTCAAAGGCGGTAATACGGTTAT
CCACAGAATCAGGGGATAACGCAGGAAAGAACATGTGAGCAAAAGGCCAGCAAAAGGCCAGGAACCGTAA
AAAGGCCGCGTTGCTGGCGTTTTTCCATAGGCTCCGCCCCCCTGACGAGCATCACAAAAATCGACGCTCA
AGTCAGAGGTGGCGAAACCCGACAGGACTATAAAGATACCAGGCGTTTCCCCCTGGAAGCTCCCTCGTGC
GCTCTCCTGTTCCGACCCTGCCGCTTACCGGATACCTGTCCGCCTTTCTCCCTTCGGGAAGCGTGGCGCT
TTCTCATAGCTCACGCTGTAGGTATCTCAGTTCGGTGTAGGTCGTTCGCTCCAAGCTGGGCTGTGTGCAC
GAACCCCCCGTTCAGCCCGACCGCTGCGCCTTATCCGGTAACTATCGTCTTGAGTCCAACCCGGTAAGAC
ACGACTTATCGCCACTGGCAGCAGCCACTGGTAACAGGATTAGCAGAGCGAGGTATGTAGGCGGTGCTAC
AGAGTTCTTGAAGTGGTGGCCTAACTACGGCTACACTAGAAGGACAGTATTTGGTATCTGCGCTCTGCTG
AAGCCAGTTACCTTCGGAAAAAGAGTTGGTAGCTCTTGATCCGGCAAACAAACCACCGCTGGTAGCGGTG
GTTTTTTTGTTTGCAAGCAGCAGATTACGCGCAGAAAAAAAGGATCTCAAGAAGATCCTTTGATCTTTTC
TACGGGGTCTGACGCTCAGTGGAACGAAAACTCACGTTAAGGGATTTTGGTCATGACTAGTGCTTGGATT
CTCACCAATAAAAAACGCCCGGCGGCAACCGAGCGTTCTGAACAAATCCAGATGGAGTTCTGAGGTCATT
ACTGGATCTATCAACAGGAGTCCAAGCGAGCTCTCGAACCCCAGAGTCCCGCTCAGAAGAACTCGTCAAG
AAGGCGATAGAAGGCGATGCGCTGCGAATCGGGAGCGGCGATACCGTAAAGCACGAGGAAGCGGTCAGCC
CATTCGCCGCCAAGCTCTTCAGCAATATCACGGGTAGCCAACGCTATGTCCTGATAGCGGTCCGCCACAC
CCAGCCGGCCACAGTCGATGAATCCAGAAAAGCGGCCATTTTCCACCATGATATTCGGCAAGCAGGCATC
GCCATGGGTCACGACGAGATCCTCGCCGTCGGGCATGCGCGCCTTGAGCCTGGCGAACAGTTCGGCTGGC
GCGAGCCCCTGATGCTCTTCGTCCAGATCATCCTGATCGACAAGACCGGCTTCCATCCGAGTACGTGCTC
GCTCGATGCGATGTTTCGCTTGGTGGTCGAATGGGCAGGTAGCCGGATCAAGCGTATGCAGCCGCCGCAT
TGCATCAGCCATGATGGATACTTTCTCGGCAGGAGCAAGGTGAGATGACAGGAGATCCTGCCCCGGCACT
TCGCCCAATAGCAGCCAGTCCCTTCCCGCTTCAGTGACAACGTCGAGCACAGCTGCGCAAGGAACGCCCG
TCGTGGCCAGCCACGATAGCCGCGCTGCCTCGTCCTGCAGTTCATTCAGGGCACCGGACAGGTCGGTCTT
GACAAAAAGAACCGGGCGCCCCTGCGCTGACAGCCGGAACACGGCGGCATCAGAGCAGCCGATTGTCTGT
TGTGCCCAGTCATAGCCGAATAGCCTCTCCACCCAAGCGGCCGGAGAACCTGCGTGCAATCCATCTTGTT
CAATCATGCGAAACGATCCTCATCCTGTCTCTTGATCAGATCTTGATCCCCTGCGCCATCAGATCCTTGG
CGGCAAGAAAGCCATCCAGTTTACTTTGCAGGGCTTCCCAACCTTACCAGAGGGCGCCCCAGCTGGCAAT
TCCGACGTCTAAGAAACCATTATTATCATGACATTAACCTATAAAAATAGGCGTATCACGAGGCCCTTTC
GTCTTCACCTCGAGTCCCTATCAGTGATAGAGATTGACATCCCTATCAGTGATAGAGATACTGAGCACAT
CAGCAGGACGCACTGACCGAATTCATTAAAGAGGAGAAAGGTACCATGGCCAAGACGCAATCTGCCGCAG
GCTATAAGGCCGGGGTGAAGGACTACAAACTCACCTATTACACCCCCGATTACACCCCCAAAGACACTGA
CCTGCTGGCGGCTTTCCGCTTCAGCCCTCAGCCGGGTGTCCCTGCTGACGAAGCTGGTGCGGCGATCGCG
GCTGAATCTTCGACCGGTACCTGGACCACCGTGTGGACCGACTTGCTGACCGACATGGATCGGTACAAAG
GCAAGTGCTACCACATCGAGCCGGTGCAAGGCGAAGAGAACTCCTACTTTGCGTTCATCGCTTACCCGCT
CGACCTGTTTGAAGAAGGGTCGGTCACCAACATCCTGACCTCGATCGTCGGTAACGTGTTTGGCTTCAAA
GCTATCCGTTCGCTGCGTCTGGAAGACATCCGCTTCCCCGTCGCCTTGGTCAAAACCTTCCAAGGTCCTC
CCCACGGTATCCAAGTCGAGCGCGACCTGCTGAACAAGTACGGCCGTCCGATGCTGGGTTGCACGATCAA
ACCAAAACTCGGTCTGTCGGCGAAAAACTACGGTCGTGCCGTCTACGAATGTCTGCGCGGCGGTCTGGAC
TTCACCAAAGACGACGAAAACATCAACTCGCAGCCGTTCCAACGCTGGCGCGATCGCTTCCTGTTTGTGG
CTGATGCAATCCACAAATCGCAAGCAGAAACCGGTGAAATCAAAGGTCACTACCTGAACGTGACCGCGCC
GACCTGCGAAGAAATGATGAAACGGGCTGAGTTCGCTAAAGAACTCGGCATGCCGATCATCATGCATGAC
TTCTTGACGGCTGGTTTCACCGCCAACACCACCTTGGCAAAATGGTGCCGCGACAACGGCGTCCTGCTGC
ACATCCACCGTGCAATGCACGCGGTGATCGACCGTCAGCGTAACCACGGGATTCACTTCCGTGTCTTGGC
CAAGTGTTTGCGTCTGTCCGGTGGTGACCACCTCCACTCCGGCACCGTCGTCGGCAAACTGGAAGGCGAC
AAAGCTTCGACCTTGGGCTTTGTTGACTTGATGCGCGAAGACCACATCGAAGCTGACCGCAGCCGTGGGG
TCTTCTTCACCCAAGATTGGGCGTCGATGCCGGGCGTGCTGCCGGTTGCTTCCGGTGGTATCCACGTGTG
GCACATGCCCGCACTGGTGGAAATCTTCGGTGATGACTCCGTTCTCCAGTTCGGTGGCGGCACCTTGGGT
CACCCCTGGGGTAATGCTCCTGGTGCAACCGCGAACCGTGTTGCCTTGGAAGCTTGCGTCCAAGCTCGGA
ACGAAGGTCGCGACCTCTACCGTGAAGGCGGCGACATCCTTCGTGAAGCTGGCAAGTGGTCGCCTGAACT
GGCTGCTGCCCTCGACCTCTGGAAAGAGATCAAGTTCGAATTCGAAACGATGGACAAGCTCTAAGGAGCC
TCTGACTATCGCTGGGGGAGTGAGCGTTGCTGCGTAAAGCTTTCTCCCCAGCCTTTCGACTTAACCTTTC
AGGATTTCTGAATC
[333 nt withheld, positions 3585-3917]
TAATAAATCTAATAGAAATAATTTTGTTTAACTTTATAAGCAGGACCGGCGGCGATGCATCATCACCATC
ACCACAGCAAGCCAGATCGTGTTGTTTTGATCGGCGTTGCCGGTGACTCCGGTTGCGGCAAATCAACCTT
CCTAAATCGCCTTGCCGACTTGTTTGGTACGGAATTGATGACGGTCATCTGCTTGGATGACTATCACAGT
CTCGATCGCAAGGGCCGGAAGGAAGCAGGCGTAACGGCTTTGGATCCCCGCGCCAACAACTTTGACTTGA
TGTATGAACAGGTCAAGGCGTTGAAGAACGGCGAAACGATCATGAAGCCGATCTACAACCATGAAACCGG
CTTGATCGATCCGCCCGAAAAAATCGAACCCAATCGCATCATTGTGATCGAGGGTCTGCATCCGCTTTAC
GACGAGCGCGTGCGTGAACTGCTCGATTTCAGCGTTTACCTCGACATCGATGACGAAGTCAAAATCGCTT
GGAAGATCCAACGCGATATGGCAGAACGCGGCCACTCCTACGAAGATGTCCTCGCCTCGATCGAAGCGCG
CCGCCCTGACTTCAAGGCCTACATTGAGCCCCAGCGTGGCCATGCGGACATCGTCATCCGCGTCATGCCG
ACCCAGCTAATCCCCAATGACACCGAGCGCAAGGTGCTGCGGGTGCAGTTGATCCAACGGGAAGGCCGCG
ATGGTTTTGAGCCGGCTTACCTGTTCGACGAAGGTTCGACCATCCAGTGGACGCCCTGCGGTCGTAAGCT
GACCTGCTCCTATCCGGGCATTCGCTTAGCCTACGGCCCTGACACCTACTACGGTCACGAAGTCTCAGTG
CTTGAGGTCGACGGTCAGTTCGAGAACCTCGAAGAGATGATCTACGTCGAGGGCCACCTCAGCAAGACCG
ACACGCAGTACTACGGTGAGTTGACCCACCTGCTGCTACAGCACAAAGATTACCCGGGTTCGAACAACGG
CACGGGTCTGTTCCAAGTGCTGACCGGCCTGAAAATGCGGGCGGCCTATGAGCGTTTGACCTCCCAAGCA
GCACCCGTCGCCGCTAGTGTCTAGATGGAATTCCTGCAGCCCGGGGGATCCCATGGTACGCGTGCTAGAG
GCATCAAATAAAACGAAAGGCTCAGTCGAAAGACTGGGCCTTTCGTTTTATCTGTTGTTTGTCGGTGAAC
GCTCTCCTGAGTAGGACAAATCCGCCGCCGCTAGCAGTTCGTAGACGGAAACAAACGCAGAATCCAAGCA
AAAGGGAATAAGGGCGACACGGAAATGTTGAATACTCATACTCTTCCTTTTTCAATATTATTGAAGCATT
TATCAGGGTTATGTCCACTGGGTTCGTGCCTTCATCCGGATATCCAGGAACTGTTAAGACCCACTTTCAC
ATTTAAGTTGTTTTTCTAATCCGCATATGATCAATTCAAGGCCGAATAAGAAGGCTGGCTCTGCACCTTG
GTGATCAAATAATTCGATAGCTTGTCGTAATAATGGCGGCATACTATCAGTAGTAGGTGTTTCCCTTTCT
TCTTTAGCGACTTGATGCTCTTGATCTTCCAATACGCAACCTAAAGTAAAATGCCCCACAGCGCTGAGTG
CATATAATGCATTCTCTAGTGAAAAACCTTGTTGGCATAAAAAGGCTAATTGATTTTCGAGAGTTTCATA
CTGTTTTTCTGTAGGCCGTGTACCTAAATGTACTTTTGCTCCATCGCGATGACTTAGTAAAGCACATCTA
AAACTTTTAGCGTTATTACGTAAAAAATCTTGCCAGCTTTCCCCTTCTAAAGGGCAAAAGTGAGTATGGT
GCCTATCTAACATCTCAATGGCTAAGGCGTCGAGCAAAGCCCGCTTATTTTTTACATGCCAATACAATGT
AGGCTGCTCTACACCTAGCTTCTGGGCGAGTTTACGGGTTGTTAAACCTTCGATTCCGACCTCATTAAGC
AGCTCTAATGCGCTGTTAATCACTTTACTTTTATCTAATCTAGACATACTCTTCCTTTTTCAATATTATT
GAAGCATTTATCAGGGTTATTGTCTCATGAGCGGATACATATTTGAATGTATTTAGAAAAATAAACAAAT
AGGGGTTCCGCGTTTCCCTCGACAAT
